>Addgene plasmid #126742 | pZ_lacO-cP-AOX1-CPR | addgene full sequence | sequence record 249046 | Addgene NGS Result
CCTTTTTTACTCTTCCAGATTTTCTCGGACTCCGCGCATCGCCGTACCACTTCAAAACACCCAAGCACAG
CATACTAAATTTCCCCTCTTTCTTCCTCTAGGGTGTCGTTAATTACCCGTACTAAAGGTTTGGAAAAGAA
AAAAGAGACCGCCTCGTTTCTTTTTCTTCGTCGAAAAAGGCAATAAAAATTTTTATCACGTTTCTTTTTC
TTGAAAATTTTTTTTTTTGATTTTTTTCTCTTTCGATGACCTCCCATTGATATTTAAGTTAATAAACGGT
CTTCAATTTCTCAAGTTTCAGTTTCATTTTTCTTGTTCTATTACAACTTTTTTTACTTCTTGCTCATTAG
AAAGAAAGCATAGCAATCTAATCTAAGGGCGGTGTTGACAATTAATCATCGGCATAGTATATCGGCATAG
TATAATACGACAAGGTGAGGAACTAAACCATGGCCAAGTTGACCAGTGCCGTTCCGGTGCTCACCGCGCG
CGACGTCGCCGGAGCGGTCGAGTTCTGGACCGACCGGCTCGGGTTCTCCCGGGACTTCGTGGAGGACGAC
TTCGCCGGTGTGGTCCGGGACGACGTGACCCTGTTCATCAGCGCGGTCCAGGACCAGGTGGTGCCGGACA
ACACCCTGGCCTGGGTGTGGGTGCGCGGCCTGGACGAGCTGTACGCCGAGTGGTCGGAGGTCGTGTCCAC
GAACTTCCGGGACGCCTCCGGGCCGGCCATGACCGAGATCGGCGAGCAGCCGTGGGGGCGGGAGTTCGCC
CTGCGCGACCCGGCCGGCAACTGCGTGCACTTCGTGGCCGAGGAGCAGGACTGACACGTCCGACGCGGCC
CGACGGGTCCGAGGCCTCGGAGATCCGTCCCCCTTTTCCTTTGTCGATATCATGTAATTAGTTATGTCAC
GCTTACATTCACGCCCTCCCCCCACATCCGCTCTAACCGAAAAGGAAGGAGTTAGACAACCTGAAGTCTA
GGTCCCTATTTATTTTTTTATAGTTATGTTAGTATTAAGAACGTTATTTATATTTCAAATTTTTCTTTTT
TTTCTGTACAGACGCGTGTACGCATGTAACATTATACTGAAAACCTTGCTTGAGAAGGTTTTGGGACGCT
CGAAGGCTTTAATTTGCAAGCTGGAGACCAACATGTGAGCAAAAGGCCAGCAAAAGGCCAGGAACCGTAA
AAAGGCCGCGTTGCTGGCGTTTTTCCATAGGCTCCGCCCCCCTGACGAGCATCACAAAAATCGACGCTCA
AGTCAGAGGTGGCGAAACCCGACAGGACTATAAAGATACCAGGCGTTTCCCCCTGGAAGCTCCCTCGTGC
GCTCTCCTGTTCCGACCCTGCCGCTTACCGGATACCTGTCCGCCTTTCTCCCTTCGGGAAGCGTGGCGCT
TTCTCATAGCTCACGCTGTAGGTATCTCAGTTCGGTGTAGGTCGTTCGCTCCAAGCTGGGCTGTGTGCAC
GAACCCCCCGTTCAGCCCGACCGCTGCGCCTTATCCGGTAACTATCGTCTTGAGTCCAACCCGGTAAGAC
ACGACTTATCGCCACTGGCAGCAGCCACTGGTAACAGGATTAGCAGAGCGAGGTATGTAGGCGGTGCTAC
AGAGTTCTTGAAGTGGTGGCCTAACTACGGCTACACTAGAAGAACAGTATTTGGTATCTGCGCTCTGCTG
AAGCCAGTTACCTTCGGAAAAAGAGTTGGTAGCTCTTGATCCGGCAAACAAACCACCGCTGGTAGCGGTG
GTTTTTTTGTTTGCAAGCAGCAGATTACGCGCAGAAAAAAAGGATCTCAAGAAGATCCTTTGATCTTTTC
TACGGGGTCTGACGCTCAGTGGAACGAAAACTCACGTTAAGGGATTTTGGTCATGAGATCAGATCTTGTG
TGGAATTGTGAGCGGATAACAATTTCACACACTAACCCCTACTTGACAGCAATATATAAACAGAAGGAAG
CTGCCCTGTCTTAAACCTTTTTTTTTATCATCATTATTAGCTTACTTTCATAATTGCGACTGGTTCCAAT
TGACAAGCTTTTGATTTTAACGACTTTTAACGACAACTTGAGAAGATCAAAAAACAACTAATTATTCGAA
ATGGCTCAACTCGACACTCTCGACCTGGTGGTCCTGGTGGTGCTTTTGGTGGGTAGCGCCGCCTACTTCA
CCAAGGGCACCTACTGGGCCGTTCCCAAGGACCCGTATGCCGCCTCCGGTCCCGCCATGAATGGTGGCGC
CAAGGCGGGCAAATCCAGGGACATCATTGAGAAAATGGAAGAGACTGGCAAGAACTGTGTGATTTTCTAC
GGCTCGCAGACCGGTACCGCCGAGGATTATGCGTCGCGCCTGGCCAAGGAAGGCTCCCAGCGTTTCGGCC
TCAAGACCATGGTCGCAGATCTGGAAGACTACGATTATGAGAACCTGGACAAGTTCCCCGAGGACAAGGT
TGCCTTCTTCGTCATGGCCACCTATGGTGAGGGTGAACCCACCGACAACGCCGTCGAGTTCTACCAGTTC
ATCTCGGGTGAGGACGTCGCGTTCGAGAGCGGCGCCTCTGCCGACGACAAGCCCCTGTCCTCCCTCAAGT
ATGTCACTTTCGGTCTCGGTAACAACACCTATGAGCACTATCAGGCTATGGTTCGCAATCTGGATGCCGC
TCTCACCAAGCTGGGTGCGCAGCGCATTGGAGATGCTGGTGAAGGTGATGACGGCGCTGGCACCATGGAA
GAAGATTTCCTGGCCTGGAAAGAGCCCATGTGGACTGCCCTGTCCGAGGCCATGAACCTTCAGGAGCGCG
AAGCCGTCTATGAGCCGGTGTTCTCGGTCACGGAAGATGAATCCCTGTCCCCCGAAGACGAAGCCGTCTA
CCTCGGTGAGCCGACCAAGGGTCACCGTGACGGCACCCCCAGTGGCCCGTATTCCGCTCACAACCCCTTC
ATCGCCCCCATCGTCGAGTCTCGTGAACTGTTCAACGTCAAGGACCGTAATTGTCTGCACATGGAGATCA
GCATCGCTGGTAGCAACCTTTCTTACCAGACTGGTGATCACATCGCGATTTGGCCCACGAACGCTGGTGC
CGAGGTGGACCGGTTCCTCCAGGTGTTTGGTCTTGAGAACAAGCGTCATTCCGTCATCAACATCAAGGGT
ATCGATGTGACCGCCAAGGTTCCCATTCCGACTCCCACCACGTATGATGCTGCTGTTCGCTACTATATGG
AAATTGCTGCGCCCGTCTCCCGTCAGTTTGTGGCTACCCTGGCTGCGTTTGCTCCCGATGAGGAGACTAA
GGCGGAAATCGTGCGTTTGGGTAGCGACAAGGACTACTTCCACGAGAAAATCAGCAACCAGTGCTTCACC
ATCGCTCAGGCTCTTCAGAGTGTCACCTCCAAGCCCTTCTCGGCTGTCCCGTTCTCTCTGCTTATCGAGG
GTCTCAATAAGCTCCAGCCCCGTTACTACTCCATCTCTTCCTCCTCCATGGTCCAGAAGGATAAGATCAG
CATTACTGCCGTCGTGGAATCCACTCGCTTGCCTGGTGCCGCCCACCTTGTCAAGGGTGTCACGACCAAC
TATCTCCTTGCCCTGAAGCAAAAGCAGAATGGGGATCCGTCTCCCGACCCTCACGGCTTAACTTATACTA
TCACTGGGCCCCGTAACAAGTACGACGGAATCCACGTTCCCGTTCACGTCCGCCACTCCAATTTCAAGCT
CCCCTCTGATCCCTCTCGGCCCATTATCATGGTTGGCCCTGGTACCGGTGTGGCTCCCTTCCGTGGATTC
ATCCAGGAGCGTGCCGCCTTGGCCGCCAAGGGTGAGAACGTCGGTCCCACCGTGTTGTTCTTTGGATGCC
GCAGGCGCGATGAGGACTTTATGTACGCAGATGAATTCAAGACCTACCAGGAACAGCTTGGGGACAAGCT
TCAGATCATTACTGCGTTTTCTCGTGAAACTTCCCAGAAGGTGTATGTTCAGCACAGACTGCGTGAACAC
TCCGATCTGGTGAGCAGCCTCCTGAAGCAGAAGGCTAACTTTTACGTCTGCGGTGACGCCGCCAACATGG
CGCGTGAAGTCAACCTTGTGCTTGGCCAGATCATCGCGCAACAGCGGGGTCTCCCGGCTGAACGGGCCGA
GGAAATGGTGAAGCACATGCGCAGCAGCGGCAGCTACCAGGAGGACGTGTGGTCACATCATCATCATCAT
CATTGAGTTTGTAGCCTTAGACATGACTGTTCCTCAGTTCAAGTTGGGCACTTACGAGAAGACCGGTCTT
GCTAGATTCTAATCAAGAGGATGTCAGAATGCCATTTGCCTGAGAGATGCAGGCTTCATTTTTGATACTT
TTTTATTTGTAACCTATATAGTATAGGATTTTTTTTGTCATTTTGTTTCTTCTCGTACGAGCTTGCTCCT
GATCAGCCTATCTCGCAGCTGATGAATATCTTGTGGTAGGGGTTTGGGAAAATCATTCGAGTTTGATGTT
TTTCTTGGTATTTCCCACTCCTCTTCAGAGTACAGAAGATTAAGTGAGACCTTCGTTTGTGCGGATCCCC
CACACACCATAGCTTCAAAATGTTTCTACT
Features (pLannotate 1.2.2; 11 found; start..end, strand, type, name):
    384..431     +  promoter       EM7 promoter: synthetic bacterial promoter&nbsp
    450..824     +  CDS            BleoR: antibiotic-binding protein; Sh ble from Streptoalloteichus hindustanus; confers resistance to bleomycin, phleomycin, and Zeocin™
    890..1137    +  terminator     CYC1 terminator: S. cerevisiae CYC1; transcription terminator for CYC1
   1212..1800    -  rep_origin     ori: high-copy-number ColE1/pMB1/pBR322/pUC origin of replication
   1896..1912    +  protein_bind   lac operator: The lac repressor binds to the lac operator to inhibit transcription in E. coli. This inhibition can be relieved by adding lactose or isopropyl-β-D-thiogalactopyranoside (IPTG). lac repressor encoded by lacI
   1922..2101    +  promoter       AOX1 promoter (fragment): Pichia pastoris AOX1; inducible promoter, regulated by methanol
   2101..4185    +  CDS            cprA: NCPR_ASPNG - Experimental evidence at protein level: Swiss-Prot protein existence level 1. This enzyme is required for electron transfer from NADP to cytochrome P450 in microsomes. It can also provide electron transfer to heme oxygenase and cytochrome B5. Involved in ergosterol biosynthesis. From Aspergillus niger.
   4186..4203    +  CDS            capTEV™ (fragment): composite tag for in vivo biotinylation, TEV protease cleavage, and 6xHis tagging
   4214..4279    +  CDS            AOX1 (fragment): ALOX1_KOMPC - Experimental evidence at protein level: Swiss-Prot protein existence level 1. Major isoform of alcohol oxidase, which catalyzes the oxidation of methanol to formaldehyde and hydrogen peroxide, the first step in the methanol utilization pathway of methylotrophic yeasts. From Komagataella phaffii (strain ATCC 76273 / CBS 7435 / CECT 11047 / NRRL Y-11430 / Wegner 21-1) (Yeast) (Pichia pastoris).
   4283..4529    +  terminator     AOX1 terminator: Pichia pastoris AOX1; transcription terminator for AOX1
   4550..377     +  promoter       TEF1 promoter (across the origin): S. cerevisiae TEF1; promoter for EF-1α
