[The description below was written by a language model from this plasmid's Addgene catalogue record and pLannotate feature annotations shown in this document.]
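Description:
pZ_lacO-cP-AOX1-CPR is a yeast expression plasmid built on the pPICZ B backbone, a vector designed for Pichia pastoris (Komagataella phaffii). It is propagated in E. coli through a high-copy ColE1/pUC-type origin. A single Sh ble (BleoR) gene provides Zeocin selection in both hosts, because it sits behind tandem TEF1 (yeast) and EM7 (bacterial) promoters and is followed by the CYC1 terminator. No yeast replication origin is annotated, which is consistent with pPICZ-type vectors being maintained by chromosomal integration, although the record does not describe how this plasmid is introduced.

The payload is the 2,085 bp cpr coding sequence from Aspergillus terreus, inserted by Gibson cloning. It encodes an NADPH–cytochrome P450 reductase, the enzyme that transfers electrons from NADPH to microsomal P450s; the annotation software matched it to the Aspergillus niger homologue cprA. A C-terminal 6xHis tag follows the coding sequence (picked up in the feature table as an 18 nt tag fragment), and transcription ends at the AOX1 terminator.

Instead of the full methanol-inducible AOX1 promoter, only a roughly 180 bp AOX1 promoter fragment is annotated, with a lac operator placed just upstream. Together with the name ("lacO-cP-AOX1"), this suggests a synthetic promoter in which an AOX1 core promoter is controlled by a LacI-based DNA-binding regulator supplied separately. The record does not describe that regulator.

The stated purpose is overexpression of CPR in yeast. The associated publication concerns an ethanol-driven biosynthetic system for producing acetyl-CoA-derived drugs in a Crabtree-negative yeast.
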