Addgene plasmid #126742: pZ_lacO-cP-AOX1-CPR
Purpose: yeast plasmid overexpressing CPR
Depositing lab: Menghao Cai. Depositing organization: East China University of Science and Technology. Publication: Engineered ethanol-driven biosynthetic system for improving production of acetyl-CoA derived drugs in Crabtree-negative yeast. Liu Y, Bai C, Liu Q, Xu Q, Qian Z, Peng Q, Yu J, Xu M, Zhou X, Zhang Y, Cai M. Metab Eng. 2019 Jul;54:275-284. doi: 10.1016/j.ymben.2019.05.001. Epub 2019 May 9. PubMed 31077813.
Backbone
  Vector backbone: pPICZ B
  Backbone manufacturer: Invitrogen
  Backbone size w/o insert (bp): 3328
  Vector type: Yeast Expression
  Selectable markers: Zeocin
Growth in bacteria
  Bacterial resistance: Bleocin (Zeocin), 50 μg/mL
  Growth temperature: 37°C
  Growth strain: DH5alpha
  Copy number: Unknown
Gene/Insert
  Gene/Insert name: cpr
  Species: Aspergillus terreus
  Insert size (bp): 2085
  GenBank ID: XM_001214242.1
  Tag / fusion protein: 6xHis (C terminal on insert)
  Cloning method: Gibson Cloning
Terms and licenses: Academic/Nonprofit Terms; Industry Terms: Not Available to Industry
How to cite: pZ_lacO-cP-AOX1-CPR was a gift from Menghao Cai (Addgene plasmid # 126742 ; http://n2t.net/addgene:126742 ; RRID:Addgene_126742)
